Addgene plasmid #48290: pET StrepII TEV cloning vector with BioBrick polycistronic restriction sites (9R)
Purpose: (Empty Backbone)
Depositing lab: Scott Gradia. Depositing organization: University of California, Berkeley.
Backbone
  Vector backbone: pET
  Backbone size (bp): 4774
  Vector type: Bacterial Expression
  Tag / fusion protein: StrepII (N terminal on backbone)
Growth in bacteria
  Bacterial resistance: Ampicillin, 100 μg/mL
  Growth temperature: 37°C
  Growth strain: XL1 Blue
  Copy number: Low Copy
Gene/Insert
  Gene/Insert name: None
Terms and licenses: Academic/Nonprofit Terms; Industry Terms: Not Available to Industry
Depositor comments: This plasmid is an empty vector to be used with a LIC cloning protocol. It has a TEV cleavable StrepII fusion tag on the N-terminusTo clone into this vector, add LIC fusion tags to the 5' end of your PCR primers. Forward - 5'TACTTCCAATCCAATGCA3' Reverse - 5'TTATCCACTTCCAATGTTATTA3' Linearize the plasmid with SspI and gel purify. When digesting the DNA with T4 polymerase for LIC, use dCTP for insert and dGTP for vector. Series 9 vectors have BioBrick restriction sites to facilitate subcloning reactions to make polycistronic expression vectors. NotI, PacI, AsiSI, and SbfI are the restriction enzyme sites that flank your open reading frame. More information on this vector can be found through http://qb3.berkeley.edu/qb3/macrolab/
How to cite: pET StrepII TEV cloning vector with BioBrick polycistronic restriction sites (9R) was a gift from Scott Gradia (Addgene plasmid # 48290 ; http://n2t.net/addgene:48290 ; RRID:Addgene_48290)
