[The description below was written by a language model from this plasmid's Addgene catalogue record and pLannotate feature annotations shown in this document.]
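Description:
pET StrepII TEV cloning vector with BioBrick polycistronic restriction sites (9R) is an empty bacterial expression backbone of 4,774 bp from the pET family, intended for producing recombinant proteins in E. coli strains that supply T7 RNA polymerase. It is propagated through a ColE1/pMB1-type origin accompanied by the pBR322 bom region and the rop gene. Rop holds the plasmid at low copy number, consistent with the catalogue entry. Selection is by ampicillin through the bla gene under its own promoter. The annotation also picks up two fragments of the tetracycline efflux gene and its promoter flanking the expression cassette. These appear to be remnants of the pBR322 ancestry, interrupted by the cassette, and tetracycline resistance is not listed as a marker.

The expression cassette consists of a T7 promoter, the phage T7 gene 10 ribosome binding site, an N-terminal Strep-tag II followed by a TEV protease recognition site, and a T7 terminator. No lac operator or lacI gene is annotated. The short "SET1" hit just upstream of the terminator is probably residual T7 gene 10-derived sequence rather than a functional solubility tag. No insert is present. Open reading frames are introduced by ligation-independent cloning after linearising the vector at an SspI site, placing them in frame behind the tag. The fusion protein can then be purified on Strep-Tactin resin and the tag removed with TEV protease. As a "series 9" vector, it carries NotI, PacI, AsiSI and SbfI sites flanking the open reading frame. This BioBrick-style arrangement lets cassettes be subcloned successively into one plasmid to build polycistronic constructs for co-expressing several proteins, such as subunits of a complex.
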