Features (pLannotate 1.2.2; 15 found; start..end, strand, type, name):
    104..208     +  promoter       AmpR promoter: bla
    209..1069    +  CDS            AmpR: β-lactamase; bla; confers resistance to ampicillin, carbenicillin, and related antibiotics
   1240..1828    +  rep_origin     ori: high-copy-number ColE1/pMB1/pBR322/pUC origin of replication
   2019..2157    -  misc_feature   bom: basis of mobility region from pBR322
   2259..2450    -  CDS            rop: Rop protein, which maintains plasmids at low copy number; rop
   2467..2847    +  CDS            YPB1_ECOLX: Protein predicted: Swiss-Prot protein existence level 4. From Escherichia coli.
   3089..3989    -  CDS            TcR (fragment): tetracycline efflux protein; tet; confers resistance to tetracycline
   4011..4029    +  promoter       T7 promoter: promoter for bacteriophage T7 RNA polymerase
   4106..4128    +  RBS            RBS: efficient ribosome binding site from bacteriophage T7 gene 10 (Olins and Rangwala, 1989)
   4145..4167    +  CDS            Strep-Tag II (fragment): peptide that binds Strep-Tactin®, an engineered form of streptavidin
   4175..4191    +  CDS            TEV site (fragment): tobacco etch virus (TEV) protease recognition and cleavage site
   4267..4316    +  CDS            SET1 (fragment): solubility-enhancement tag derived from T7 phage gene 10B
   4324..4371    +  terminator     T7 terminator: transcription terminator for bacteriophage T7 RNA polymerase
   4397..4689    -  CDS            TcR (fragment): tetracycline efflux protein; tet; confers resistance to tetracycline
   4737..4765    -  promoter       tet promoter: E. coli promoter for tetracycline efflux protein gene
>Addgene plasmid #48290 | pET StrepII TEV cloning vector with BioBrick polycistronic restriction sites (9R) | depositor full sequence | sequence record 69772 | Full Sequence
TTCTTGAAGACGAAAGGGCCTCGTGATACGCCTATTTTTATAGGTTAATGTCATGATAATAATGGTTTCT
TAGACGTCAGGTGGCACTTTTCGGGGAAATGTGCGCGGAACCCCTATTTGTTTATTTTTCTAAATACATT
CAAATATGTATCCGCTCATGAGACAATAACCCTGATAAATGCTTCAATAACATTGAAAAAGGAAGAGTAT
GAGTATTCAACATTTCCGTGTCGCCCTTATTCCCTTTTTTGCGGCATTTTGCCTTCCTGTTTTTGCTCAC
CCAGAAACGCTGGTGAAAGTAAAAGATGCTGAAGATCAGTTGGGTGCACGAGTGGGTTACATCGAACTGG
ATCTCAACAGCGGTAAGATCCTTGAGAGTTTTCGCCCCGAAGAACGTTTTCCAATGATGAGCACTTTTAA
AGTTCTGCTATGTGGCGCGGTATTATCCCGTGTTGACGCCGGGCAAGAGCAACTCGGTCGCCGCATACAC
TATTCTCAGAATGACTTGGTTGAGTACTCACCAGTCACAGAAAAGCATCTTACGGATGGCATGACAGTAA
GAGAATTATGCAGTGCTGCCATAACCATGAGTGATAACACTGCGGCCAACTTACTTCTGACAACGATCGG
AGGACCGAAGGAGCTAACCGCTTTTTTGCACAACATGGGGGATCATGTAACTCGCCTTGATCGTTGGGAA
CCGGAGCTGAATGAAGCCATACCAAACGACGAGCGTGACACCACGATGCCTGCAGCAATGGCAACAACGT
TGCGCAAACTATTAACTGGCGAACTACTTACTCTAGCTTCCCGGCAACAATTAATAGACTGGATGGAGGC
GGATAAAGTTGCAGGACCACTTCTGCGCTCGGCCCTTCCGGCTGGCTGGTTTATTGCTGATAAATCTGGA
GCCGGTGAGCGTGGGTCTCGCGGTATCATTGCAGCACTGGGGCCAGATGGTAAGCCCTCCCGTATCGTAG
TTATCTACACGACGGGGAGTCAGGCAACTATGGATGAACGAAATAGACAGATCGCTGAGATAGGTGCCTC
ACTGATTAAGCATTGGTAACTGTCAGACCAAGTTTACTCATATATACTTTAGATTGATTTAAAACTTCAT
TTTTAATTTAAAAGGATCTAGGTGAAGATCCTTTTTGATAATCTCATGACCAAAATCCCTTAACGTGAGT
TTTCGTTCCACTGAGCGTCAGACCCCGTAGAAAAGATCAAAGGATCTTCTTGAGATCCTTTTTTTCTGCG
CGTAATCTGCTGCTTGCAAACAAAAAAACCACCGCTACCAGCGGTGGTTTGTTTGCCGGATCAAGAGCTA
CCAACTCTTTTTCCGAAGGTAACTGGCTTCAGCAGAGCGCAGATACCAAATACTGTCCTTCTAGTGTAGC
CGTAGTTAGGCCACCACTTCAAGAACTCTGTAGCACCGCCTACATACCTCGCTCTGCTAATCCTGTTACC
AGTGGCTGCTGCCAGTGGCGATAAGTCGTGTCTTACCGGGTTGGACTCAAGACGATAGTTACCGGATAAG
GCGCAGCGGTCGGGCTGAACGGGGGGTTCGTGCACACAGCCCAGCTTGGAGCGAACGACCTACACCGAAC
TGAGATACCTACAGCGTGAGCTATGAGAAAGCGCCACGCTTCCCGAAGGGAGAAAGGCGGACAGGTATCC
GGTAAGCGGCAGGGTCGGAACAGGAGAGCGCACGAGGGAGCTTCCAGGGGGAAACGCCTGGTATCTTTAT
AGTCCTGTCGGGTTTCGCCACCTCTGACTTGAGCGTCGATTTTTGTGATGCTCGTCAGGGGGGCGGAGCC
TATGGAAAAACGCCAGCAACGCGGCCTTTTTACGGTTCCTGGCCTTTTGCTGGCCTTTTGCTCACATGTT
CTTTCCTGCGTTATCCCCTGATTCTGTGGATAACCGTATTACCGCCTTTGAGTGAGCTGATACCGCTCGC
CGCAGCCGAACGACCGAGCGCAGCGAGTCAGTGAGCGAGGAAGCGGAAGAGGCGCGCCATGCGGTATTTT
CTCCTTACGCATCTGTGCGGTATTTCACACCGCATATATGGTGCACTCTCAGTACAATCTGCTCTGATGC
CGCATAGTTAAGCCAGTATACACTCCGCTATCGCTACGTGACTGGGTCATGGCTGCGCCCCGACACCCGC
CAACACCCGCTGACGCGCCCTGACGGGCTTGTCTGCTCCCGGCATCCGCTTACAGACAAGCTGTGACCGT
CTCCGGGAGCTGCATGTGTCAGAGGTTTTCACCGTCATCACCGAAACGCGCGAGGCAGCTGCGGTAAAGC
TCATCAGCGTGGTCGTGAAGCGATTCACAGATGTCTGCCTGTTCATCCGCGTCCAGCTCGTTGAGTTTCT
CCAGAAGCGTTAATGTCTGGCTTCTGATAAAGCGGGCCATGTTAAGGGCGGTTTTTTCCTGTTTGGTCAC
TGATGCCTCCGTGTAAGGGGGATTTCTGTTCATGGGGGTAATGATACCGATGAAACGAGAGAGGATGCTC
ACGATACGGGTTACTGATGATGAACATGCCCGGTTACTGGAACGTTGTGAGGGTAAACAACTGGCGGTAT
GGATGCGGCGGGACCAGAGAAAAATCACTCAGGGTCAATGCCAGCGCTTCGTTAATACAGATGTAGGTGT
TCCACAGGGTAGCCAGCAGCATCCTGCGATGCAGATCCGGAACATAATGGTGCAGGGCGCTGACTTCCGC
GTTTCCAGACTTTACGAAACACGGAAACCGAAGACCATTCATGTTGTTGCTCAGGTCGCAGACGTTTTGC
AGCAGCAGTCGCTTCACGTTCGCTCGCGTATCGGTGATTCATTCTGCTAACCAGTAAGGCAACCCCGCCA
GCCTAGCCGGGTCCTCAACGACAGGAGCACGATCATGCGCACCCGTGGCCAGGACCCAACGCTGCCCGAG
ATGCGCCGCGTGCGGCTGCTGGAGATGGCGGACGCGATGGATATGTTCTGCCAAGGGTTGGTTTGCGCAT
TCACAGTTCTCCGCAAGAATTGATTGGCTCCAATTCTTGGAGTGGTGAATCCGTTAGCGAGGTGCCGCCG
GCTTCCATTCAGGTCGAGGTGGCCCGGCTCCATGCACCGCGACGCAACGCGGGGAGGCAGACAAGGTATA
GGGCGGCGCCTACAATCCATGCCAACCCGTTCCATGTGCTCGCCGAGGCGGCATAAATCGCCGTGACGAT
CAGCGGTCCAGTGATCGAAGTTAGGCTGGTAAGAGCCGCGAGCGATCCTTGAAGCTGTCCCTGATGGTCG
TCATCTACCTGCCTGGACAGCATGGCCTGCAACGCGGGCATCCCGATGCCGCCGGAAGCGAGAAGAATCA
TAATGGGGAAGGCCATCCAGCCTCGCGTCGCGAACGCCAGCAAGACGTAGCCCAGCGCGTCGGCCGCCAT
GCCGGCGATAATGGCCTGCTTCTCGCCGAAACGTTTGGTGGCGGGACCAGTGACGAAGGCTTGAGCGAGG
GCGTGCAAGATTCCGAATACCGCAAGCGACAGGCCGATCATCGTCGCGCTCCAGCGAAAGCGGTCCTCGC
CGAAAATGACCCAGAGCGCTGCCGGCACCTGTCCTACGAGTTGCATGATAAAGAAGACAGTCATAAGTGC
GGCGACGATAGTCATGCCCCGCGCCCACCGGAAGGAGCTGACTGGGTTGAAGGCTCTCAAGGGCATCGGT
CGACGCTCTCCCTTATGCGACTCCTGCATTAGGAAGCAGCCCAGTAGTAGGTTGAGGCCGTTGAGCACCG
CCGCCGCAAGGAATGGTGCATGCAAGGAGATGGCGCCCAACAGTCCCCCGGCCACGGGGCCTGCCACCAT
ACCCACGCCGAAACAAGCGCTCATGAGCCCGAAGTGGCGAGCCCGATCTTCCCCATCGGTGATGTCGGCG
ATATAGGCGCCAGCAACCGCACCTGTGGCGCCGGTGATGCCGGCCACGATGCGTCCGGCGTAGAGGATCG
AGATCTCGATCCCGCGAAATTAATACGACTCACTATAGGGAGACCACAACGGTTTCCCTCTAGTGCCGGC
TCCGGAGAGCTCTTTAATGCGGCCGCTTAATTAACTAGAAATAATTTTGTTTAACTTTAAGAAGGAGATA
TACATATGGCTAGCTGGAGCCACCCGCAGTTCGAAAAAGGCGCCGAAAACCTGTACTTCCAATCCAATAT
TGGAAGTGGATAACGGATCGCGATCGCCCTGCAGGCCGGCCGGTACCACGCGTGCGCGCTGATCCGGCTG
CTAACAAAGCCCGAAAGGAAGCTGAGTTGGCTGCTGCCACCGCTGAGCAATAACTAGCATAACCCCTTGG
GGCCTCTAAACGGGTCTTGAGGGGTTTTTTGCTGAAAGGAGGAACTATATCCGGATATCCACAGGACGGG
TGTGGTCGCCATGATCGCGTAGTCGATAGTGGCTCCAAGTAGCGAAGCGAGCAGGACTGGGCGGCGGCCA
AAGCGGTCGGACAGTGCTCCGAGAACGGGTGCGCATAGAAATTGCATCAACGCATATAGCGCTAGCAGCA
CGCCATAGTGACTGGCGATGCTGTCGGAATGGACGATATCCCGCAAGAGGCCCGGCAGTACCGGCATAAC
CAAGCCTATGCCTACAGCATCCAGGGTGACGGTGCCGAGGATGACGATGAGCGCATTGTTAGATTTCATA
CACGGTGCCTGACTGCGTTAGCAATTTAACTGTGATAAACTACCGCATTAAAGCTTATCGATGATAAGCT
GTCAAACATGAGAA
