>Addgene plasmid #48290 | pET StrepII TEV cloning vector with BioBrick polycistronic restriction sites (9R) | addgene partial sequence | sequence record 71652 | pBRrevBam 5'-GGTGATGTCGGCGATATAGG-3'
GCGCCGGTGATGCCGGCCACGATGCGTCCGGCGTAGAGGATCGAGATCTCGATCCCGCGAAATTAATACG
ACTCACTATAGGGAGACCACAACGGTTTCCCTCTAGTGCCGGCTCCGGAGAGCTCTTTAATGCGGCCGCT
TAATTAACTAGAAATAATTTTGTTTAACTTTAAGAAGGAGATATACATATGGCTAGCTGGAGCCACCCGC
AGTTCGAAAAAGGCGCCGAAAACCTGTACTTCCAATCCAATATTGGAAGTGGATAACGGATCGCGATCGC
CCTGCAGGCCGGCCGGTACCACGCGTGCGCGCTGATCCGGCTGCTAACAAAGCCCGAAAGGAAGCTGAGT
TGGCTGCTGCCACCGCTGAGCAATAACTAGCATAACCCCTTGGGGCCTCTAAACGGGTCTTGAGGGGTTT
TTTGCTGAAAGGAGGAACTATATCCGGATATCCACAGGACGGGTGTGGTCGCCATGATCGCGTAGTCGAT
AGTGGCTCCAAGTAGCGAAGCGAGCAGGACTGGGCGGCGGCCAAAGCGGTCGGACAGTGCTCCGAGAACG
GGTGCGCATAGAAATTGCATCAACGCATATAGCGCTAGCAGCACGCCATAGTGACTGGCGATGCTGTCGG
AATGGACGATATCCCGCAAGAGGCCCGGCAGTACCGGCATAACCAAGCCTATGCCTACAGCATCCAGGGT
GACGGTGCCGAGGATGACGATGAGCGCATTGTTAGATTTCATACACGGTGCCTGACTGCGTTAGCAATTT
AACTGTGATAAACTACCGCATTAAAGCTTATCGATGATAAGCTGTCAAACATGAGAATTCTTGAAGACGA
AAGGGCCTCGTGATACGCCTATTTTTATAGGTTAATGTCATGATAATAATGGTTTCTTAGACGTCAGGTG
GCACTTTTCGGGGAAATGTGCGCGGAACCCCTATTTGTTTATTTTTCTAAATACATTCAAATATGTATCC
GCTCATGAGACAATAACCCTGATAAATGCTTCAATAACATTGAAAAAGGAAGAGTATGAGTATTCAACAT
TTCCGTGTCGCCCTTATTCCCTTTTTTGCGGCATTTTGCCTTCCTGTTTTTGCTCACCCAG
